Addgene plasmid #221183: pQFmcs-2H12.D11
Purpose: cdGreen2 expressed from a cumate-inducible promoter (Internal Lab ID: UJ11216)
Depositing lab: Urs Jenal. Depositing organization: University of Basel. Publication: A genetically encoded biosensor to monitor dynamic changes of c-di-GMP with high temporal resolution. Kaczmarczyk A, van Vliet S, Jakob RP, Teixeira RD, Scheidat I, Reinders A, Klotz A, Maier T, Jenal U. Nat Commun. 2024 May 9;15(1):3920. doi: 10.1038/s41467-024-48295-0. PubMed 38724508.
Backbone
  Vector backbone: pQFmcs
  Backbone manufacturer: Andreas Kaczmarczyk
  Backbone size w/o insert (bp): 7300
  Total vector size (bp): 8600
  Vector type: Bacterial Expression
Growth in bacteria
  Bacterial resistance: Tetracycline, 10 μg/mL
  Growth temperature: 37°C
  Growth strain: DH5alpha
  Copy number: High Copy
Gene/Insert
  Gene/Insert name: cdGreen2 (alt name: 2H12.D11)
  Species: Synthetic
  Insert size (bp): 1300
  Promoter: PQ5 (cumate-inducible)
  Cloning method: Restriction Enzyme; 5′ cloning site EcoRI (not destroyed); 3′ cloning site SpeI (not destroyed)
  Sequencing primers: 5′ 10572 (TACATATGTCAATGTACCGG)
Terms and licenses: Academic/Nonprofit Terms; Industry Terms: Not Available to Industry
Depositor comments: A I9S mutation in TetR was found in the plasmid.
How to cite: pQFmcs-2H12.D11 was a gift from Urs Jenal (Addgene plasmid # 221183 ; http://n2t.net/addgene:221183 ; RRID:Addgene_221183)
