[The description below was written by a language model from this plasmid's Addgene catalogue record and pLannotate feature annotations shown in this document.]
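Description:
pQFmcs-2H12.D11 is a bacterial expression plasmid of about 8.6 kb that carries the synthetic c-di-GMP biosensor cdGreen2 (also called 2H12.D11) in the pQFmcs backbone. It is selected with tetracycline through a tetA efflux gene (TcR) with its adjacent TetR regulator. The depositor notes an I9S substitution in TetR. The feature table shows two replication systems: a high-copy ColE1/pUC-type origin for propagation in E. coli, and the IncP oriV together with its trans-acting initiator trfA, an arrangement generally associated with broad-host-range replication. An IncP oriT with traJ and a traI fragment is also present, which would allow conjugative mobilisation when the remaining transfer functions are supplied in trans. Short fragments of bla, lacZα, bom and rop appear to be backbone remnants rather than functional elements.

Expression of the roughly 1.3 kb insert, cloned between EcoRI and SpeI, is driven by the cumate-inducible PQ5 promoter. The plasmid encodes the Pseudomonas putida repressor CymR on the opposite strand, next to a fragment of the AmpR promoter. Two CuO operator sites lie upstream of the insert. CymR binds these operators to hold transcription off, and cumate releases it so that sensor production can be adjusted. The annotation software recognises the core of the insert as a GFP-derived (cEGFP-like) coding sequence, consistent with a green fluorescent sensor. The remaining sensor sequence is not annotated, and the record does not describe its domains. According to the record, the construct is used to express cdGreen2 in bacteria for monitoring dynamic changes in c-di-GMP with high temporal resolution.
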