Features (pLannotate 1.2.2; 18 found; start..end, strand, type, name):
     11..642     +  rep_origin     oriV: incP origin of replication
    720..933     +  CDS            bla(M) (fragment): β-lactamase lacking the signal sequence; bla(M); allows cytosolic expression of β-lactamase
   1105..1693    +  rep_origin     ori: high-copy-number ColE1/pMB1/pBR322/pUC origin of replication
   1758..2366    -  CDS            cymR: CYMR_PSEPU - Experimental evidence at transcript level: Swiss-Prot protein existence level 2. Involved in the repression of the cym and cmt operons which are responsible of the p-cymene degradation. From Pseudomonas putida (Arthrobacter siderocapsulatus).
   2397..2428    -  promoter       AmpR promoter (fragment): bla
   2443..2470    +  protein_bind   CuO: CymR-binding P2 operator sequence from the p-cmt operon of Pseudomonas putida (Mullick et al., 2006) CymR
   2513..2540    +  protein_bind   CuO: CymR-binding P2 operator sequence from the p-cmt operon of Pseudomonas putida (Mullick et al., 2006) CymR
   2862..3584    +  CDS            cEGFP: cEGFP is a basic (constitutively fluorescent) green fluorescent protein published in 2008, derived from Aequorea victoria.
   3878..4035    +  CDS            lacZα (fragment): LacZα fragment of β-galactosidase; lacZ fragment
   4041..4140    -  misc_feature   bom (fragment): basis of mobility region from pBR322
   4242..4277    -  CDS            rop (fragment): Rop protein, which maintains plasmids at low copy number; rop
   4342..4984    -  CDS            TetR (fragment): tetracycline resistance regulatory protein; tetR
   5090..6289    +  CDS            TcR: tetracycline efflux protein; tetA; confers resistance to tetracycline
   6348..6500    -  CDS            tetR (fragment): TETR1_ECOLX - Experimental evidence at protein level: Swiss-Prot protein existence level 1. TetR is the repressor of the tetracycline resistance element; its N-terminal region forms a helix-turn-helix structure and binds DNA. Binding of tetracycline to TetR reduces the repressor affinity for the tetracycline resistance gene (tetA) promoter operator sites. From Escherichia coli.
   6520..7668    -  CDS            trfA: trans-acting replication protein that binds to and activates oriV
   7798..7902    -  CDS            traI (fragment): TRAI6_ECOLX - Experimental evidence at protein level: Swiss-Prot protein existence level 1. The initiation process of transfer DNA synthesis requires the interaction of at least three plasmid-specific components (TraH, I, and J) at the transfer origin resulting in the assembly of a specialised nucleoprotein complex - the relaxosome. Site- and strand-specific cleavage at the transfer origin is dependent on TraI and TraJ. From Escherichia coli.
   7940..8311    -  CDS            traJ: oriT-recognizing protein; traJ
   8344..8453    -  oriT           oriT: incP origin of transfer
>Addgene plasmid #221183 | pQFmcs-2H12.D11 | addgene full sequence | sequence record 445574 | Addgene NGS Result
GACCCTTTCCGACGCTCACCGGGCTGGTTGCCCTCGCCGCTGGGCTGGCGGCCGTCTATGGCCCTGCAAA
CGCGCCAGAAACGCCGTCGAAGCCGTGTGCGAGACACCGCGGCCGCCGGCGTTGTGGATACCTCGCGGAA
AACTTGGCCCTCACTGACAGATGAGGGGCGGACGTTGACACTTGAGGGGCCGACTCACCCGGCGCGGCGT
TGACAGATGAGGGGCAGGCTCGATTTCGGCCGGCGACGTGGAGCTGGCCAGCCTCGCAAATCGGCGAAAA
CGCCTGATTTTACGCGAGTTTCCCACAGATGATGTGGACAAGCCTGGGGATAAGTGCCCTGCGGTATTGA
CACTTGAGGGGCGCGACTACTGACAGATGAGGGGCGCGATCCTTGACACTTGAGGGGCAGAGTGCTGACA
GATGAGGGGCGCACCTATTGACATTTGAGGGGCTGTCCACAGGCAGAAAATCCAGCATTTGCAAGGGTTT
CCGCCCGTTTTTCGGCCACCGCTAACCTGTCTTTTAACCTGCTTTTAAACCAATATTTATAAACCTTGTT
TTTAACCAGGGCTGCGCCCTGTGCGCGTGACCGCGCACGCCGAAGGGGGGTGCCCCCCCTTCTCGAACCC
TCCCGGCCCGCTAACGCGGGCCTCCCATCCCCCCAGGGGCTGCGCCCCTCGGCCGCGAACGGCCTCACCC
CAAAAATGGCAGCCAAGCTGACCACTTCTGCGCTCGGCCCTTCCGGCTGGCTGGTTTATTGCTGATAAAT
CTGGAGCCGGTGAGCGTGGGTCTCGCGGTATCATTGCAGCACTGGGGCCAGATGGTAAGCCCTCCCGTAT
CGTAGTTATCTACACGACGGGGAGTCAGGCAACTATGGATGAACGAAATAGACAGATCGCTGAGATAGGT
GCCTCACTGATTAAGCATTGGTAACTGTCAGACCAAGTTTACTCATATATACTTTAGATTGATTTAAAAC
TTCATTTTTAATTTAAAAGGATCTAGGTGAAGATCCTTTTTGATAATCTCATGACCAAAATCCCTTAACG
TGAGTTTTCGTTCCACTGAGCGTCAGACCCCGTAGAAAAGATCAAAGGATCTTCTTGAGATCCTTTTTTT
CTGCGCGTAATCTGCTGCTTGCAAACAAAAAAACCACCGCTACCAGCGGTGGTTTGTTTGCCGGATCAAG
AGCTACCAACTCTTTTTCCGAAGGTAACTGGCTTCAGCAGAGCGCAGATACCAAATACTGTTCTTCTAGT
GTAGCCGTAGTTAGGCCACCACTTCAAGAACTCTGTAGCACCGCCTACATACCTCGCTCTGCTAATCCTG
TTACCAGTGGCTGCTGCCAGTGGCGATAAGTCGTGTCTTACCGGGTTGGACTCAAGACGATAGTTACCGG
ATAAGGCGCAGCGGTCGGGCTGAACGGGGGGTTCGTGCACACAGCCCAGCTTGGAGCGAACGACCTACAC
CGAACTGAGATACCTACAGCGTGAGCTATGAGAAAGCGCCACGCTTCCCGAAGGGAGAAAGGCGGACAGG
TATCCGGTAAGCGGCAGGGTCGGAACAGGAGAGCGCACGAGGGAGCTTCCAGGGGGAAACGCCTGGTATC
TTTATAGTCCTGTCGGGTTTCGCCACCTCTGACTTGAGCGTCGATTTTTGTGATGCTCGTCAGGGGGGCG
GAGCCTATGGAAAAACGCCAGCAACGCGGCCTTTTTACGGTTCCTGGCCTTTTGCTGGCCTTTTGCTCAC
ATGTTCAGCGCTTGAACTTGGCGTAGCGCTCGCGGGCGATTTCCAGGGTCGAGTTGCGGACGCGCTCGAA
GCGCTCCTTGTCCTTCTGCCACAGCGAGCGGACCGCCAGGCCGCGGACCGAGTTGAAGATCAGCCACAGG
ATGTCCTCCGCGTCGTCGCGGCTCAGGCCGCGCGACACCAGCACGCCCAGCCACATATCCTCGACGACGA
AGCGGTTGCGCTCGACGGTGCGCTGGATGCCCTCGCGCAGCGCCGGGTCGCGGTCGGCGGCCACGATCAG
GTCCAGCGAGATCGAGAAGTCGTCGTCCAGGAAGAACTCGGCGGCGTCGTCCAGCATCTGCTGGATGACG
TCGTCCTCGGGCTTCAGCTTGGCCAGGCGGGCGCGGCTGCGCTCGGTGATCTGCTCGTACAGCCACTCGA
AGGTGGCCAGCAGCAGTTCCAGCTTGGTCGGGAAGTGGTGCGACTGGGCGCCGCGGCTGACGCCGGCGGC
GCCCGGGACGTCGGCGATGCGGAAGCCGGCATAGCCCTTCTCGCGCAGGACGCCCAGGGCGGCGGCGATC
AGCTTGCCCTGGGTTTCCATCGCGCGCTCGGCCTGGGTGCGGCGCTTCGGCGACATGATGACCATTCGGG
GTCTCTCCCTGCTAGCATCAGGGTTATTGTATCATGAGCGGATACATATGTCAATGTACCGGAACAAACA
GACAATCTGGTCTGTTTGTACATGGTTGACGGATCGCCGCGAAGCCGCTAACTGCGCCGGTTAACAAACA
GACAATCTGGTCTGTTTGTAACTAGGTTCCGAAGGAGGAGGTGATCCATGAATTCAGAGCCGCCGCCGAA
GCTCGTCCTTGACCTGGAGCGCCTCGCGCACGTCCCCCAGGAGAAGGCGGGCCCGCTCCAGCGCTACGCG
GCGACGATCCAGTCGCAGCGCGGCGACTACAACGGCAAGGTGCTGTCGATCCGTCCGGCGGACCTGCGCA
CCCTGGCCGTGATCTACGACCAGTCGCCCTCGGTCCTCACCGAGCAGCTGATCAGCTGGGGCGTCCTCGA
CGCGGACGCGCGCCGCGCCGTCGCCCACGAGGAGAACCCGAAGAATATGCCGGTCCCGTATAACGTCTTT
ATCATGGCCGACAAGCAGAAGAACGGCATCAAGGCGAACTTCAAGATCCGCCACAACATCGAGGACGGCG
GCGTGCAGCTCGCCTATCACTACCAGCAGAACACCCCCATCGGCGACGGCCCCGTGCTGCTGCCCGACAA
CCACTACCTGGGCGTGCAGTCCAAACTGAGCAAAGACCCCAACGAGAAGCGCGATCACATGGTCCTGCTG
GAGTTCGTGACCGCCGCCGGGATCACTCTCGGCATGGACGAGCTGTACAAGGGCGGTACCGGAGGGAGCA
TGGTGAGCAAGGGCGAGGAGCTGTTCACCGGGGTGGTGCCCATCCTGGTCGAGCTGGACGGCGACGTAAA
CGGCCACAAGTTCAGCGTGTCCGGCGAGGGCGAGGGCGATGCCACCTACGGCAAGCTGACCCTGAAGTTC
ATCTGCACCACCGGCAAGCTGCCCGTGCCCTGGCCCACCCTCGTGACCACCCTGACCTACGGCGTGCAGT
GCTTCAGCCGCTACCCCGACCACATGAAGCAGCACGACTTCTTCAAGTCCGCCATGCCCGAAGGCTACAT
TCAGGAGCGCACCATCTTCTTCAAGGACGACGGCAACTATAAGACACGCGCTGAGGTTAAGTTCGAGGGC
GACACTCTGGTTAACCGCATCGAGCTGAAGGGCATCGACTTCAAGGAGGACGGCAACATCCTGGGCCATA
AGCTTGAATATAACATGTTGTCGGAGCCGGAGCCGCCGCCGAAGCTCGTCCTTGACCTGGAGCGCCTCGC
GCACGTCCCCCAGGAGAAGGCGGGCCCGCTCCAGCGCTACGCGGCGACGATCCAGTCGCAGCGCGGCGAC
TACAACGGCAAGGTGCTGTCGATCCGTCCGGCGGACCTGCGCACCCTGGCCGTGATCTACGACCAGTCGC
CCTCGGTCCTCACCGAGCAGCTGATCAGCTGGGGCGTCCTCGACGCGGACGCGCGCCGCGCCGTCGCCCA
CGAGGAGAACTGAACTAGTGACGTCAAATTCACTGGCCGTCGTTTTACAACGTCGTGACTGGGAAAACCC
TGGCGTTACCCAACTTAATCGCCTTGCAGCACATCCCCCTTTCGCCAGCTGGCGTAATAGCGAAGAGGCC
CGCACCGATCGCCCTTCCCAACAGTTGCGCAGCCTGAATGGCGAATGGCGCCTGATGCGGTATTTTCTCC
TTACGCATCTGTGCGGTATTTCACACCGCATATGGTGCACTCTCAGTACAATCTGCTCTGATGCCGCATA
GTTAAGCCAGCCCCGACACCCGCCAACACCCGCTGACGCGCCCTGACGGGCTTGTCTGCTCCCGGCATCC
GCTTACAGACAAGCTGTGACCGTCTCCGGGAGCTGCATGTGTCAGAGGTTTTCACCGTCATCACCGAAAC
GCGCGAGACGAAAGGGCCTCGTGATACGCCTATTTTTATAGGTTAATGTCATGATAATAATGGTTTCTTA
GCACCCTTTCTCGGTCCTTCAACGTTCCTGACAACGAGCCTCCTTTTCGCCAATCCATCGACAATCACCG
CGAGTCCCTGCTCGAACGCTGCGTCCGGACCGGCTTCGTCGAAGGCGTCTATCGCGGCCCGCAACAGCGG
CGAGAGCGGAGCCTGTTCAACGGTGCCGCCGCGCTCGCCGGCATCGCTGTCGCCGGCCTGCTCCTCAAGC
ACGGCCCCAACAGTGAAGTAGCTGATTGTCATCAGCGCATTGACGGCGTCCCCGGCCGAAAAACCCGCCT
CGCAGAGGAAGCGAAGCTGCGCGTCGGCCGTTTCCATCTGCGGTGCGCCCGGTCGCGTGCCGGCATGGAT
GCGCGCGCCATCGCGGTAGGCGAGCAGCGCCTGCCTGAAGCTGCGGGCATTCCCGATCAGAAATGAGCGC
CAGTCGTCGTCGGCTCTCGGCACCGAATGCGTATGATTCTCCGCCAGCATGGCTTCGGCCAGTGCGTCGA
GCAGCGCCCGCTTGTTCCTGAAGTGCCAGTAAAGCGCCGGCTGCTGAACCCCCAACCGTTCCGCCAGTTT
GCGTGTCGTCAGACCGTCTACGCCGACCTCGTTCAACAGGTCCAGGGCGGCACGGATCACTGTATTCGGC
TGCAACTTTGTCATGCTTGACACTTTATCACTGATAAACATAATATGTCCACCAACTTATCAGTGATAAA
GAATCCGCGCGTTCAATCGGACCAGCGGAGGCTGGTCCGGAGGCCAGACGTGAAACCCAACATACCCCTG
ATCGTAATTCTGAGCACTGTCGCGCTCGACGCTGTCGGCATCGGCCTGATTATGCCGGTGCTGCCGGGCC
TCCTGCGCGATCTGGTTCACTCGAACGACGTCACCGCCCACTATGGCATTCTGCTGGCGCTGTATGCGTT
GGTGCAATTTGCCTGCGCACCTGTGCTGGGCGCGCTGTCGGATCGTTTCGGGCGGCGGCCAATCTTGCTC
GTCTCGCTGGCCGGCGCCACTGTCGACTACGCCATCATGGCGACAGCGCCTTTCCTTTGGGTTCTCTATA
TCGGGCGGATCGTGGCCGGCATCACCGGGGCGACTGGGGCGGTAGCCGGCGCTTATATTGCCGATATCAC
TGATGGCGATGAGCGCGCGCGGCACTTCGGCTTCATGAGCGCCTGTTTCGGGTTCGGGATGGTCGCGGGA
CCTGTGCTCGGTGGGCTGATGGGCGGTTTCTCCCCCCACGCTCCGTTCTTCGCCGCGGCAGCCTTGAACG
GCCTCAATTTCCTGACGGGCTGTTTCCTTTTGCCGGAGTCGCACAAAGGCGAACGCCGGCCGTTACGCCG
GGAGGCTCTCAACCCGCTCGCTTCGTTCCGGTGGGCCCGGGGCATGACCGTCGTCGCCGCCCTGATGGCG
GTCTTCTTCATCATGCAACTTGTCGGACAGGTGCCGGCCGCGCTTTGGGTCATTTTCGGCGAGGATCGCT
TTCACTGGGACGCGACCACGATCGGCATTTCGCTTGCCGCATTTGGCATTCTGCATTCACTCGCCCAGGC
AATGATCACCGGCCCTGTAGCCGCCCGGCTCGGCGAAAGGCGGGCACTCATGCTCGGAATGATTGCCGAC
GGCACAGGCTACATCCTGCTTGCCTTCGCGACACGGGGATGGATGGCGTTCCCGATCATGGTCCTGCTTG
CTTCGGGTGGCATCGGAATGCCGGCGCTGCAAGCAATGTTGTCCAGGCAGGTGGATGAGGAACGTCAGGG
GCAGCTGCAAGGCTCACTGGCGGCGCTCACCAGCCTGACCTCGATCGTCGGACCCCTCCTCTTCACGGCG
ATCTATGCGGCTTCTATAACAACGTGGAACGGGTGGGCATGGATTGCAGGCGCTGCCCTCTACTTGCTCT
GCCTGCCGGCGCTGCGTCGCGGGCTTTGGAGCGGCGCAGGGCAACGAGCCGATCGCTGATCGTGGAAACG
ATAGGCCTATGCCATGCGGGTCAAGGCGACTTCCGGCAAGCTATACGCGCCCTAGAATTGTCAATTTTAA
TCCTCTGTTTATCGGCAGTTCGTAGAGCGCGCCGTGCGTCCCGAGCGATACTGAGCGAAGCAAGTGCGTC
GAGCAGTGCCCGCTTGTTCCTGAAATGCCAGTAAAGCGCTGGCTGCTGAACCCCCAGCCGGAACTGACCC
CACAAGGCCCTAGCGTTTGCAATGCACCAGGTCATCATTGACCCAGGCGTGTTCCACCAGGCCGCTGCCT
CGCAACTCTTCGCAGGCTTCGCCGACCTGCTCGCGCCACTTCTTCACGCGGGTGGAATCCGATCCGCACA
TGAGGCGGAAGGTTTCCAGCTTGAGCGGGTACGGCTCCCGGTGCGAGCTGAAATAGTCGAACATCCGTCG
GGCCGTCGGCGACAGCTTGCGGTACTTCTCCCATATGAATTTCGTGTAGTGGTCGCCAGCAAACAGCACG
ACGATTTCCTCGTCGATCAGGACCTGGCAACGGGACGTTTTCTTGCCACGGTCCAGGACGCGGAAGCGGT
GCAGCAGCGACACCGATTCCAGGTGCCCAACGCGGTCGGACGTGAAGCCCATCGCCGTCGCCTGTAGGCG
CGACAGGCATTCCTCGGCCTTCGTGTAATACCGGCCATTGATCGACCAGCCCAGGTCCTGGCAAAGCTCG
TAGAACGTGAAGGTGATCGGCTCGCCGATAGGGGTGCGCTTCGCGTACTCCAACACCTGCTGCCACACCA
GTTCGTCATCGTCGGCCCGCAGCTCGACGCCGGTGTAGGTGATCTTCACGTCCTTGTTGACGTGGAAAAT
GACCTTGTTTTGCAGCGCCTCGCGCGGGATTTTCTTGTTGCGCGTGGTGAACAGGGCAGAGCGGGCCGTG
TCGTTTGGCATCGCTCGCATCGTGTCCGGCCACGGCGCAATATCGAACAAGGAAAGCTGCATTTCCTTGA
TCTGCTGCTTCGTGTGTTTCAGCAACGCGGCCTGCTTGGCCTCGCTGACCTGTTTTGCCAGGTCCTCGCC
GGCGGTTTTTCGCTTCTTGGTCGTCATAGTTCCTCGCGTGTCGATGGTCATCGACTTCGCCAAACCTGCC
GCCTCCTGTTCGAGACGACGCGAACGCTCCACGGCGGCCGATGGCGCGGGCAGGGCAGGGGGAGCCAGTT
GCACGCTGTCGCGCTCGATCTTGGCCGTAGCTTGCTGGACCATCGAGCCGACGGACTGGAAGGTTTCGCG
GGGCGCACGCATGACGGTGCGGCTTGCGATGGTTTCGGCATCCTCGGCGGAAAACCCCGCGTCGATCAGT
TCTTGCCTGTATGCCTTCCGGTCAAACGTCCGATTCATTCACCCTCCTTGCGGGATTGCCCCGACTCACG
CCGGGGCAATGTGCCCTTATTCCTGATTTGACCCGCCTGGTGCCTTGGTGTCCAGATAATCCACCTTATC
GGCAATGAAGTCGGTCCCGTAGACCGTCTGGCCGTCCTTCTCGTACTTGGTATTCCGAATCTTGCCCTGC
ACGAATACCAGCTCCGCGAAGTCGCTCTTCTTGATGGAGCGCATGGGGACGTGCTTGGCAATCACGCGCA
CCCCCCGGCCGTTTTAGCGGCTAAAAAAGTCATGGCTCTGCCCTCGGGCGGACCACGCCCATCATGACCT
TGCCAAGCTCGTCCTGCTTCTCTTCGATCTTCGCCAGCAGGGCGAGGATCGTGGCATCACCGAACCGCGC
CGTGCGCGGGTCGTCGGTGAGCCAGAGTTTCAGCAGGCCGCCCAGGCGGCCCAGGTCGCCATTGATGCGG
GCCAGCTCGCGGACGTGCTCATAGTCCACGACGCCCGTGATTTTGTAGCCCTGGCCGACGGCCAGCAGGT
AGGCCTACAGGCTCATGCCGGCCGCCGCCGCCTTTTCCTCAATCGCTCTTCGTTCGTCTGGAAGGCAGTA
CACCTTGATAGGTGGGCTGCCCTTCCTGGTTGGCTTGGTTTCATCAGCCATCCGCTTGCCCTCATCTGTT
ACGCCGGCGGTAGCCGGCCAGCCTCGCAGAGCAGGATTCCCGTTGAGCACCGCCAGGTGCGAATAAGGGA
CAGTGAAGAAGGAACACCCGCTCGCGGGTGGGCCTACTTCACCTATCCTGCCCGGCTGACGCCGTTGGAT
ACACCAAGGAAAGTCTACACGAACCCTTTGGCAAAATCCTGTATATCGTGCGAAAAAGGATGGATATACC
GAAAAAATCGCTATAATGACCCCGAAGCAGGGTTATGCAGCGGAAAAGATCCGTC
